Addgene plasmid #61745: PRK5-FLAG-USP13/5-3
Purpose: express N-terminally FLAG tagged human chimera USP13/5-3
Depositing lab: Yihong Ye. Depositing organization: National Institute of Diabetes & Digestive & Kidney Diseases (NIDDK). Publication: USP13 antagonizes gp78 to maintain functionality of a chaperone in ER-associated degradation. Liu Y, Soetandyo N, Lee JG, Liu L, Xu Y, Clemons WM Jr, Ye Y. Elife. 2014;3:e01369. doi: 10.7554/eLife.01369. Epub 2014 Jan 14. PubMed 24424410.
Backbone
  Vector backbone: pRK5
  Backbone size w/o insert (bp): 5204
  Total vector size (bp): 7804
  Vector type: Mammalian Expression
Growth in bacteria
  Bacterial resistance: Ampicillin, 100 μg/mL
  Growth temperature: 37°C
  Growth strain: Top10
  Copy number: High Copy
Gene/Insert
  Gene/Insert name: USP13/5-3 chimera
  Species: H. sapiens (human)
  Insert size (bp): 2601
  Mutation: USP5 (1-628aa) fused to USP13 (653-864aa)
  GenBank ID: NM_003481.2 NM_003940.2
  Entrez Gene: USP5 (a.k.a. ISOT); USP13 (a.k.a. ISOT3, IsoT-3)
  Promoter: CMV
  Tag / fusion protein: FLAG (N terminal on backbone)
  Cloning method: Restriction Enzyme; 5′ cloning site SalI (not destroyed); 3′ cloning site NotI (not destroyed)
  Sequencing primers: 5′ CGCAAATGGGCGGTAGGCGTG; 3′ CTCTAGCATTTAGGTGAC
Terms and licenses: Academic/Nonprofit Terms; Industry Terms: Not Available to Industry
How to cite: PRK5-FLAG-USP13/5-3 was a gift from Yihong Ye (Addgene plasmid # 61745 ; http://n2t.net/addgene:61745 ; RRID:Addgene_61745)
