[The description below was written by a language model from this plasmid's Addgene catalogue record and pLannotate feature annotations shown in this document.]
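Description:
PRK5-FLAG-USP13/5-3 is a mammalian expression plasmid built on the pRK5 backbone, about 7.8 kb in total, that produces an N-terminally FLAG-tagged chimera of two related human deubiquitinating enzymes. It is maintained in E. coli through a high-copy ColE1/pUC-type origin and selected with ampicillin via the β-lactamase gene. The feature table also shows f1 and M13 phage origins, an SV40 enhancer/early promoter region, and leftover fragments of lacZα, lacI, rop and bom. These appear to be backbone remnants rather than functional parts of the expression unit.

The expression cassette is driven by the human CMV immediate-early enhancer and promoter, followed by a fragment of CMV intron A and an SP6 promoter. A backbone-encoded FLAG epitope sits immediately upstream of the insert, and a bovine growth hormone polyadenylation signal terminates the transcript. A short fragment matching an IgH signal sequence is annotated ahead of the tag, but the record does not say whether it is translated.

The roughly 2.6 kb insert was cloned between SalI and NotI sites that remain intact. According to the catalogue entry, it fuses USP5 residues 1–628 to USP13 residues 653–864. The automated annotation labels the whole open reading frame as USP5, most likely because of the close homology between the two paralogues, so the USP13-derived C-terminal portion is not marked separately.

The associated study concerns USP13 acting against gp78 in ER-associated degradation. In that context, a domain-swap construct like this is suited to transient expression in mammalian cells to map which regions of USP13 versus USP5 confer specific interactions or activities, with FLAG allowing detection and immunoprecipitation.
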