Features (pLannotate 1.2.2; 24 found; start..end, strand, type, name):
     14..393     +  enhancer       CMV enhancer: human cytomegalovirus immediate early enhancer
    394..597     +  promoter       CMV promoter: human cytomegalovirus (CMV) immediate early promoter
    733..776     +  intron         CMV intron (fragment): modified intron A from human cytomegalovirus
    828..846     +  promoter       SP6 promoter: promoter for bacteriophage SP6 RNA polymerase
    850..887     +  CDS            IgH signal sequence (fragment): signal sequence from the mouse immunoglobulin heavy chain variable region
    930..950     +  CDS            FLAG (fragment): FLAG® epitope tag, followed by an enterokinase cleavage site
    960..3554    +  CDS            USP5: UBP5_HUMAN - Also known as ISOT. Experimental evidence at protein level: Swiss-Prot protein existence level 1. Cleaves linear and branched multiubiquitin polymers with a marked preference for branched polymers. Involved in unanchored 'Lys- 48'-linked polyubiquitin disassembly. Binds linear and 'Lys-63'-linked polyubiquitin with a lower affinity. Knock-down of USP5 causes the accumulation of p53/TP53 and an increase in p53/TP53 transcriptional activity because the unanchored polyubiquitin that accumulates is able to compete with ubiquitinated p53/TP53 but not with MDM2 for proteasomal recogniti
   3592..3610    -  promoter       SP6 promoter: promoter for bacteriophage SP6 RNA polymerase
   3636..3860    +  polyA_signal   bGH poly(A) signal: bovine growth hormone polyadenylation signal
   3864..3885    +  promoter       SV40 promoter (fragment): SV40 enhancer and early promoter
   3906..4334    +  rep_origin     f1 ori (sequence partly withheld): f1 bacteriophage origin of replication; arrow indicates direction of (+) strand synthesis
   4348..4678    +  promoter       SV40 promoter: SV40 enhancer and early promoter
   4697..4851    +  CDS            lacZα (fragment): LacZα fragment of β-galactosidase; lacZ fragment
   4857..4908    -  misc_feature   bom (fragment): basis of mobility region from pBR322
   4927..5307    +  rep_origin     M13 ori (sequence partly withheld): M13 bacteriophage origin of replication; arrow indicates direction of (+) strand synthesis
   5383..5432    -  misc_feature   bom (fragment): basis of mobility region from pBR322
   5534..5569    -  CDS            rop (fragment): Rop protein, which maintains plasmids at low copy number; rop
   5678..5769    +  promoter       AmpR promoter: bla
   5770..6630    +  CDS            AmpR: β-lactamase; bla; confers resistance to ampicillin, carbenicillin, and related antibiotics
   6801..7389    +  rep_origin     ori: high-copy-number ColE1/pMB1/pBR322/pUC origin of replication
   7567..7659    +  CDS            lacI (fragment): lac repressor; lacI; The lac repressor binds to the lac operator to inhibit transcription in E. coli. This inhibition can be relieved by adding lactose or isopropyl-β-D-thiogalactopyranoside (IPTG).
   7672..7693    +  protein_bind   CAP binding site: CAP binding activates transcription in the presence of cAMP. E. coli catabolite activator protein
   7708..7738    +  promoter       lac promoter: promoter for the E. coli lac operon
   7746..7762    +  protein_bind   lac operator: The lac repressor binds to the lac operator to inhibit transcription in E. coli. This inhibition can be relieved by adding lactose or isopropyl-β-D-thiogalactopyranoside (IPTG). lac repressor encoded by lacI
>Addgene plasmid #61745 | PRK5-FLAG-USP13/5-3 | depositor full sequence | sequence record 153656 | Full plasmid sequence
TTCGAGCTCGCCCGACATTGATTATTGACTAGTTATTAATAGTAATCAATTACGGGGTCATTAGTTCATA
GCCCATATATGGAGTTCCGCGTTACATAACTTACGGTAAATGGCCCGCCTGGCTGACCGCCCAACGACCC
CCGCCCATTGACGTCAATAATGACGTATGTTCCCATAGTAACGCCAATAGGGACTTTCCATTGACGTCAA
TGGGTGGAGTATTTACGGTAAACTGCCCACTTGGCAGTACATCAAGTGTATCATATGCCAAGTACGCCCC
CTATTGACGTCAATGACGGTAAATGGCCCGCCTGGCATTATGCCCAGTACATGACCTTATGGGACTTTCC
TACTTGGCAGTACATCTACGTATTAGTCATCGCTATTACCATGGTGATGCGGTTTTGGCAGTACATCAAT
GGGCGTGGATAGCGGTTTGACTCACGGGGATTTCCAAGTCTCCACCCCATTGACGTCAATGGGAGTTTGT
TTTGGCACCAAAATCAACGGGACTTTCCAAAATGTCGTAACAACTCCGCCCCATTGACGCAAATGGGCGG
TAGGCGTGTACGGTGGGAGGTCTATATAAGCAGAGCTCGTTTAGTGAACCGTCAGATCGCCTGGAGACGC
CATCCACGCTGTTTTGACCTCCATAGAAGACACCGGGACCGATCCAGCCTCCGCGGCCGGGAACGGTGCA
TTGGAACGCGGATTCCCCGTGCCAAGAGTGACGTAAGTACCGCCTATAGAGTCTATAGGCCCACCCCCTT
GGCTTCGTTAGAACGCGGCTACAATTAATACATAACCTTATGTATCATACACATACGATTTAGGTGACAC
TATAGAATAACATCCACTTTGCCTTTCTCTCCACAGGTGTCCACTCCCAGGTCCAACTGCACCTCGGTTC
TAAGCTTGCCGCCATGGACTACAAGGACGACGATGACAAGGGGTCGACAATGGCGGAGCTGAGTGAGGAG
GCGCTGCTGTCAGTATTACCGACGATCCGGGTCCCTAAGGCTGGAGACCGGGTCCACAAAGACGAGTGCG
CCTTCTCCTTCGACACGCCGGAGTCTGAGGGGGGCCTCTACATCTGTATGAACACGTTTCTGGGCTTTGG
GAAACAGTATGTGGAGAGACATTTCAATAAGACCGGCCAGCGAGTCTACTTGCACCTCCGGCGGACCCGG
CGCCCGAAAGAGGAGGACCCTGCTACAGGCACTGGAGACCCACCCCGGAAGAAGCCCACGCGGCTGGCTA
TTGGTGTTGAAGGCGGGTTTGACCTTAGCGAGGAGAAGTTTGAATTAGACGAGGATGTGAAGATTGTCAT
TTTGCCAGATTACCTGGAGATTGCCCGGGATGGACTGGGGGGACTGCCTGACATTGTCAGAGATCGGGTG
ACCAGTGCAGTGGAGGCCCTACTGTCGGCCGACTCAGCCTCCCGCAAGCAGGAGGTGCAGGCATGGGATG
GGGAAGTACGGCAGGTGTCTAAGCATGCCTTCAGCCTCAAGCAGTTGGACAACCCTGCTCGAATCCCTCC
CTGTGGCTGGAAGTGCTCCAAGTGTGACATGAGAGAGAACCTGTGGCTCAACCTGACTGATGGCTCCATC
CTCTGTGGGCGACGCTACTTCGATGGCAGTGGGGGCAACAACCACGCTGTGGAGCACTACCGAGAGACAG
GCTACCCGTTAGCTGTCAAGCTGGGCACCATCACCCCTGATGGAGCTGACGTGTACTCATATGATGAGGA
TGACATGGTCCTGGACCCCAGCCTGGCTGAGCACCTGTCCCACTTCGGCATCGACATGCTGAAGATGCAG
AAGACAGACAAGACGATGACTGAGTTGGAGATAGACATGAACCAGCGGATTGGTGAATGGGAGCTGATCC
AGGAGTCAGGTGTGCCACTCAAGCCCCTGTTTGGGCCTGGCTACACAGGCATCCGGAACCTGGGTAACAG
CTGCTACCTCAACTCTGTGGTCCAGGTGCTCTTCAGCATCCCTGACTTCCAGAGGAAGTATGTGGATAAG
CTGGAGAAGATCTTCCAGAATGCCCCGACGGACCCTACCCAGGATTTCAGCACCCAGGTGGCCAAGCTGG
GCCATGGCCTTCTCTCCGGGGAGTATTCCAAGCCAGTACCGGAGTCGGGCGATGGGGAGCGGGTGCCAGA
ACAGAAGGAAGTTCAAGATGGCATTGCCCCTCGGATGTTCAAGGCCCTCATCGGCAAGGGCCACCCTGAA
TTCTCCACCAACCGGCAGCAGGATGCCCAGGAGTTCTTCCTTCACCTTATCAACATGGTGGAGAGGAATT
GCCGGAGCTCTGAAAATCCTAATGAAGTGTTCCGCTTCTTGGTGGAGGAAAAGATCAAGTGCCTGGCCAC
AGAGAAGGTGAAGTACACCCAGCGAGTTGACTACATCATGCAGCTGCCTGTGCCCATGGATGCAGCCCTT
AACAAAGAGGAGCTTCTGGAGTACGAGGAGAAGAAGCGGCAAGCCGAAGAGGAGAAGATGGCACTGCCAG
AACTGGTTCGGGCCCAGGTGCCCTTCAGCTCTTGCCTGGAGGCCTACGGGGCCCCTGAGCAGGTCGATGA
CTTCTGGAGCACGGCCCTGCAGGCCAAGTCAGTAGCTGTCAAGACCACACGATTTGCCTCATTCCCTGAC
TACCTGGTCATCCAGATCAAGAAGTTCACCTTCGGCTTAGACTGGGTGCCCAAGAAACTGGATGTGTCCA
TCGAGATGCCAGAGGAGCTCGACATCTCCCAGTTGAGGGGCACAGGGCTGCAGCCCGGAGAGGAGGAGCT
GCCAGACATTGCCCCACCCCTGGTCACTCCGGATGAGCCCAAAGGTAGCCTTGGTTTCTATGGCAACGAA
GACGAAGACTCCTTCTGCTCCCCTCACTTCTCCTCTCCGACATCGCCCATGATCGATGAGTCATCAGTGA
TGCAGCTGGCCGAGATGGGTTTCCCGCTGGAAGCATGTCGCAAGGCTGTGTACTTCACTGGAAATATGGG
CGCCGAGGTGGCCTTCAACTGGATCATTGTTCACATGGAAGAGCCAGATTTTGCTGAGCCGCTGACCATG
CCTGGTTATGGAGGGGCAGCTTCTGCTGGAGCCTCTGTTTTTGGTGCTTCTGGACTGGATAACCAACCTC
CAGAGGAAATCGTAGCTATCATCACCTCCATGGGATTTCAGCGAAATCAGGCTATTCAGGCACTACGAGC
AACGAATAATAACCTGGAAAGAGCACTGGATTGGATCTTTAGCCACCCTGAGTTTGAAGAAGACAGTGAT
TTTGTGATTGAGATGGAGAATAATGCCAATGCAAACATTATTTCTGAGGCCAAGCCCGAAGGACCTAGAG
TCAAGGATGGATCTGGAACATATGAGCTATTTGCATTCATCAGTCACATGGGAACATCCACAATGAGTGG
TCATTACATTTGCCATATCAAAAAGGAAGGAAGATGGGTGATTTACAATGACCACAAAGTTTGTGCCTCA
GAAAGGCCCCCTAAAGACCTGGGCTACATGTACTTTTACCGCAGGATACCAAGCTAAGCGGCCGCTCGAG
CATGCATCTAGAGGGCCCTATTCTATAGTGTCACCTAAATGCTAGAGCTCGCTGATCAGCCTCGACTGTG
CCTTCTAGTTGCCAGCCATCTGTTGTTTGCCCCTCCCCCGTGCCTTCCTTGACCCTGGAAGGTGCCACTC
CCACTGTCCTTTCCTAATAAAATGAGGAAATTGCATCGCATTGTCTGAGTAGGTGTCATTCTATTCTGGG
GGGTGGGGTGGGGCAGGACAGCAAGGGGGAGGATTGGGAAGACAATAGCAGGCATGCTGGGGATGCGGTG
GGCTCTATGGCTTCTGAGGCGGAAAGAACCAGCTGGGGCTCTAGGGGGTATCCCC
[124 nt withheld, positions 3906-4029]
C
[91 nt withheld, positions 4031-4121]
A
[49 nt withheld, positions 4123-4171]
CCTTTGACGTTGGAGTCCACGTTCTTT
[37 nt withheld, positions 4199-4235]
ACCCTATCTCGGTCTATTCTTTTGATTTATAAGGGATTTTGCCGATTTCGGCCTATTGGTTAAAAAATGA
GCTGATTTAACAAAAATTTAACGCGAATTAATTCTGTGGAATGTGTGTCAGTTAGGGTGTGGAAAGTCCC
CAGGCTCCCCAGCAGGCAGAAGTATGCAAAGCATGCATCTCAATTAGTCAGCAACCAGGTGTGGAAAGTC
CCCAGGCTCCCCAGCAGGCAGAAGTATGCAAAGCATGCATCTCAATTAGTCAGCAACCATAGTCACGCCC
CTAACTCCGCCCATCCCGCCCCTAACTCCGCCCAGTTCCGCCCATTCTCCGCCCCATGGCTGACTAATTT
TTTTTTATTTATGCAGAGGCCGAGGCCGCCTCGGCCTCTGAGCTATTCCAGAAGTAGTGAGGAGGCTTTT
TTGGAGGCCTAGGCTTTTGCAAAAAGCTGTTAACAGCTTGGCACTGGCCGTCGTTTTACAACGTCGTGAC
TGGGAAAACCCTGGCGTTACCCAACTTAATCGCCTTGCAGCACATCCCCCTTTCGCCAGCTGGCGTAATA
GCGAAGAGGCCCGCACCGATCGCCCTTCCCAACAGTTGCGCAGCCTGAATGGCGAATGGCGCCTGATGCG
GTATTTTCTCCTTACGCATCTGTGCGGTATTTCACACCGCATA
[142 nt withheld, positions 4909-5050]
C
[141 nt withheld, positions 5052-5192]
CCTTTGACGTTGGAGTCCACGTTCTTT
[37 nt withheld, positions 5220-5256]
ACCCTATCTCGGGCTATTCTTTTGATTTATAAGGGATTTTGCCGATTTCGGCCTATTGGTTAAAAAATGA
GCTGATTTAACAAAAATTTAACGCGAATTTTAACAAAATATTAACGTTTACAATTTTATGGTGCACTCTC
AGTACAATCTGCTCTGATGCCGCATAGTTAAGCCAGCCCCGACACCCGCCAACACCCGCTGACGCGCCCT
GACGGGCTTGTCTGCTCCCGGCATCCGCTTACAGACAAGCTGTGACCGTCTCCGGGAGCTGCATGTGTCA
GAGGTTTTCACCGTCATCACCGAAACGCGCGAGACGAAAGGGCCTCGTGATACGCCTATTTTTATAGGTT
AATGTCATGATAATAATGGTTTCTTAGACGTCAGGTGGCACTTTTCGGGGAAATGTGCGCGGAACCCCTA
TTTTGTTTATTTTTCTAAATACATTCAAATATGTATCCGCTCATGAGACAATAACCCTGATAAATGCTTC
AATAATATTGAAAAAGGAAGAGTATGAGTATTCAACATTTCCGTGTCGCCCTTATTCCCTTTTTTGCGGC
ATTTTGCCTTCCTGTTTTTGCTCACCCAGAAACGCTGGTGAAAGTAAAAGATGCTGAAGATCAGTTGGGT
GCACGAGTGGGTTACATCGAACTGGATCTCAACAGCGGTAAGATCCTTGAGAGTTTTCGCCCCGAAGAAC
GTTTTCCAATGATGAGCACTTTTAAAGTTCTGCTATGTGGCGCGGTATTATCCCGTATTGACGCCGGGCA
AGAGCAACTCGGTCGCCGCATACACTATTCTCAGAATGACTTGGTTGAGTACTCACCAGTCACAGAAAAG
CATCTTACGGATGGCATGACAGTAAGAGAATTATGCAGTGCTGCCATAACCATGAGTGATAACACTGCGG
CCAACTTACTTCTGACAACGATCGGAGGACCGAAGGAGCTAACCGCTTTTTTGCACAACATGGGGGATCA
TGTAACTCGCCTTGATCGTTGGGAACCGGAGCTGAATGAAGCCATACCAAACGACGAGCGTGACACCACG
ATGCCTGTAGCAATGGCAACAACGTTGCGCAAACTATTAACTGGCGAACTACTTACTCTAGCTTCCCGGC
AACAATTAATAGACTGGATGGAGGCGGATAAAGTTGCAGGACCACTTCTGCGCTCGGCCCTTCCGGCTGG
CTGGTTTATTGCTGATAAATCTGGAGCCGGTGAGCGTGGGTCTCGCGGTATCATTGCAGCACTGGGGCCA
GATGGTAAGCCCTCCCGTATCGTAGTTATCTACACGACGGGGAGTCAGGCAACTATGGATGAACGAAATA
GACAGATCGCTGAGATAGGTGCCTCACTGATTAAGCATTGGTAACTGTCAGACCAAGTTTACTCATATAT
ACTTTAGATTGATTTAAAACTTCATTTTTAATTTAAAAGGATCTAGGTGAAGATCCTTTTTGATAATCTC
ATGACCAAAATCCCTTAACGTGAGTTTTCGTTCCACTGAGCGTCAGACCCCGTAGAAAAGATCAAAGGAT
CTTCTTGAGATCCTTTTTTTCTGCGCGTAATCTGCTGCTTGCAAACAAAAAAACCACCGCTACCAGCGGT
GGTTTGTTTGCCGGATCAAGAGCTACCAACTCTTTTTCCGAAGGTAACTGGCTTCAGCAGAGCGCAGATA
CCAAATACTGTTCTTCTAGTGTAGCCGTAGTTAGGCCACCACTTCAAGAACTCTGTAGCACCGCCTACAT
ACCTCGCTCTGCTAATCCTGTTACCAGTGGCTGCTGCCAGTGGCGATAAGTCGTGTCTTACCGGGTTGGA
CTCAAGACGATAGTTACCGGATAAGGCGCAGCGGTCGGGCTGAACGGGGGGTTCGTGCACACAGCCCAGC
TTGGAGCGAACGACCTACACCGAACTGAGATACCTACAGCGTGAGCTATGAGAAAGCGCCACGCTTCCCG
AAGGGAGAAAGGCGGACAGGTATCCGGTAAGCGGCAGGGTCGGAACAGGAGAGCGCACGAGGGAGCTTCC
AGGGGGAAACGCCTGGTATCTTTATAGTCCTGTCGGGTTTCGCCACCTCTGACTTGAGCGTCGATTTTTG
TGATGCTCGTCAGGGGGGCGGAGCCTATGGAAAAACGCCAGCAACGCGGCCTTTTTACGGTTCCTGGCCT
TTTGCTGGCCTTTTGCTCACATGTCTTCCTGCGTATCCNNGATTCTGTGGATACCGTATTACCGCCTTTG
AGTGAGCTGATACCGCTCGCCGCAGCCGAACGACCGAGCGCAGCGAGTCAGTGAGCGAGGAAGCGGAAGA
GCGCCCAATACGCAAACCGCCTCTCCCCGCGCGTTGGCCGATTCATTAATGCAGCTGGCACGACAGGTTT
CCCGACTGGAAAGCGGGCAGTGAGCGCAACGCAATTAATGTGAGTTAGCTCACTCATTAGGCACCCCAGG
CTTTACACTTTATGCTTCCGGCTCGTATGTTGTGTGGAATTGTGAGCGGATAACAATTTCACACAGGAAA
CAGCTATGACATGATTACGAATTAA
