>Addgene plasmid #61745 | PRK5-FLAG-USP13/5-3 | addgene partial sequence | sequence record 103674 | pMT2-F 5'-TTGCCTTTCTCTCCACAGGT-3'
AGCTTGCCGCCATGGACTACAAGGACGACGATGACAAGGGGTCGACAATGGCGGAGCTGAGTGAGGAGGC
GCTGCTGTCAGTATTACCGACGATCCGGGTCCCTAAGGCTGGAGACCGGGTCCACAAAGACGAGTGCGCC
TTCTCCTTCGACACGCCGGAGTCTGAGGGGGGCCTCTACATCTGTATGAACACGTTTCTGGGCTTTGGGA
AACAGTATGTGGAGAGACATTTCAATAAGACCGGCCAGCGAGTCTACTTGCACCTCCGGCGGACCCGGCG
CCCGAAAGAGGAGGACCCTGCTACAGGCACTGGAGACCCACCCCGGAAGAAGCCCACGCGGCTGGCTATT
GGTGTTGAAGGCGGGTTTGACCTTAGCGAGGAGAAGTTTGAATTAGACGAGGATGTGAAGATTGTCATTT
TGCCAGATTACCTGGAGATTGCCCGGGATGGACTGGGGGGACTGCCTGACATTGTCAGAGATCGGGTGAC
CAGTGCAGTGGAGGCCCTACTGTCGGCCGACTCAGCCTCCCGCAAGCAGGAGGTGCAGGCATGGGATGGG
GAAGTACGGCAGGTGTCTAAGCATGCCTTCAGCCTCAAGCAGTTGGACAACCCTGCTCGAATCCCTCCCT
GTGGCTGGAAGTGCTCCAAGTGTGACATGAGAGAGAACCTGTGGCTCAACCTGACTGATGGCTCCATCCT
CTGTGGGCGACGCTACTTCGATGGCAGTGGGGGCAACAACCACGCTGTGGAGCACTACCGAGAGACAGGC
TACCCGTTAGCTGTCAAGCTGGGCACCATCACCCCTGATGGAGCTGACGTGTACTCATATGATGAGGATG
ACATGGTCCTGGACCCCAGCCTGGCTGAGCACCTGTCCCACTTCGGCATCGACATGCTGAAGATGC
