>Addgene plasmid #61745 | PRK5-FLAG-USP13/5-3 | addgene partial sequence | sequence record 103832 | BGH-rev 5'-TAGAAGGCACAGTCGAGG-3'
AGGGCCCTCTAGATGCATGCTCGAGCGGCCGCTTAGCTTGGTATCCTGCGGTAAAAGTACATGTAGCCCA
GGTCTTTAGGGGGCCTTTCTGAGGCACAAACTTTGTGGTCATTGTAAATCACCCATCTTCCTTCCTTTTT
GATATGGCAAATGTAATGACCACTCATTGTGGATGTTCCCATGTGACTGATGAATGCAAATAGCTCATAT
GTTCCAGATCCATCCTTGACTCTAGGTCCTTCGGGCTTGGCCTCAGAAATAATGTTTGCATTGGCATTAT
TCTCCATCTCAATCACAAAATCACTGTCTTCTTCAAACTCAGGGTGGCTAAAGATCCAATCCAGTGCTCT
TTCCAGGTTATTATTCGTTGCTCGTAGTGCCTGAATAGCCTGATTTCGCTGAAATCCCATGGAGGTGATG
ATAGCTACGATTTCCTCTGGAGGTTGGTTATCCAGTCCAGAAGCACCAAAAACAGAGGCTCCAGCAGAAG
CTGCCCCTCCATAACCAGGCATGGTCAGCGGCTCAGCAAAATCTGGCTCTTCCATGTGAACAATGATCCA
GTTGAAGGCCACCTCGGCGCCCATATTTCCAGTGAAGTACACAGCCTTGCGACATGCTTCCAGCGGGAAA
CCCATCTCGGCCAGCTGCATCACTGATGACTCATCGATCATGGGCGATGTCGGAGAGGAGAAGTGAGGGG
AGCAGAAGGAGTCTTCGTCTTCGTTGCCATAGAAACCAAGGCTACCTTTGGGCTCATCCGGAGTGACCAG
GGGTGGGGCAATGTCTGGCAGCTCCTCCTCTCCGGGCTGCAGCCCTGTGCCCCTCAACTGGGAGATGTCG
AGCTCCTCTGGCATCTCGATGGACACATCCAGTT
